>Addgene plasmid #146267 | pETM-60-NusA-HsTNRC6A-UBA_F | depositor full sequence | sequence record 288712 | Full Sequence
TGGCGAATGGG
[124 nt withheld, positions 12-135]
C
[91 nt withheld, positions 137-227]
A
[49 nt withheld, positions 229-277]
CCTTTGACGTTGGAGTCCACGTTCTTT
[37 nt withheld, positions 305-341]
ACCCTATCTCGGTCTATTCTTTTGATTTATAAGGGATTTTGCCGATTTCGGCCTATTGGTTAAAAAATGA
GCTGATTTAACAAAAATTTAACGCGAATTTTAACAAAATATTAACGTTTACAATTTCAGGTGGCACTTTT
CGGGGAAATGTGCGCGGAACCCCTATTTGTTTATTTTTCTAAATACATTCAAATATGTATCCGCTCATGA
ATTAATTCTTAGAAAAACTCATCGAGCATCAAATGAAACTGCAATTTATTCATATCAGGATTATCAATAC
CATATTTTTGAAAAAGCCGTTTCTGTAATGAAGGAGAAAACTCACCGAGGCAGTTCCATAGGATGGCAAG
ATCCTGGTATCGGTCTGCGATTCCGACTCGTCCAACATCAATACAACCTATTAATTTCCCCTCGTCAAAA
ATAAGGTTATCAAGTGAGAAATCACCATGAGTGACGACTGAATCCGGTGAGAATGGCAAAAGTTTATGCA
TTTCTTTCCAGACTTGTTCAACAGGCCAGCCATTACGCTCGTCATCAAAATCACTCGCATCAACCAAACC
GTTATTCATTCGTGATTGCGCCTGAGCGAGACGAAATACGCGATCGCTGTTAAAAGGACAATTACAAACA
GGAATCGAATGCAACCGGCGCAGGAACACTGCCAGCGCATCAACAATATTTTCACCTGAATCAGGATATT
CTTCTAATACCTGGAATGCTGTTTTCCCGGGGATCGCAGTGGTGAGTAACCATGCATCATCAGGAGTACG
GATAAAATGCTTGATGGTCGGAAGAGGCATAAATTCCGTCAGCCAGTTTAGTCTGACCATCTCATCTGTA
ACATCATTGGCAACGCTACCTTTGCCATGTTTCAGAAACAACTCTGGCGCATCGGGCTTCCCATACAATC
GATAGATTGTCGCACCTGATTGCCCGACATTATCGCGAGCCCATTTATACCCATATAAATCAGCATCCAT
GTTGGAATTTAATCGCGGCCTAGAGCAAGACGTTTCCCGTTGAATATGGCTCATAACACCCCTTGTATTA
CTGTTTATGTAAGCAGACAGTTTTATTGTTCATGACCAAAATCCCTTAACGTGAGTTTTCGTTCCACTGA
GCGTCAGACCCCGTAGAAAAGATCAAAGGATCTTCTTGAGATCCTTTTTTTCTGCGCGTAATCTGCTGCT
TGCAAACAAAAAAACCACCGCTACCAGCGGTGGTTTGTTTGCCGGATCAAGAGCTACCAACTCTTTTTCC
GAAGGTAACTGGCTTCAGCAGAGCGCAGATACCAAATACTGTCCTTCTAGTGTAGCCGTAGTTAGGCCAC
CACTTCAAGAACTCTGTAGCACCGCCTACATACCTCGCTCTGCTAATCCTGTTACCAGTGGCTGCTGCCA
GTGGCGATAAGTCGTGTCTTACCGGGTTGGACTCAAGACGATAGTTACCGGATAAGGCGCAGCGGTCGGG
CTGAACGGGGGGTTCGTGCACACAGCCCAGCTTGGAGCGAACGACCTACACCGAACTGAGATACCTACAG
CGTGAGCTATGAGAAAGCGCCACGCTTCCCGAAGGGAGAAAGGCGGACAGGTATCCGGTAAGCGGCAGGG
TCGGAACAGGAGAGCGCACGAGGGAGCTTCCAGGGGGAAACGCCTGGTATCTTTATAGTCCTGTCGGGTT
TCGCCACCTCTGACTTGAGCGTCGATTTTTGTGATGCTCGTCAGGGGGGCGGAGCCTATGGAAAAACGCC
AGCAACGCGGCCTTTTTACGGTTCCTGGCCTTTTGCTGGCCTTTTGCTCACATGTTCTTTCCTGCGTTAT
CCCCTGATTCTGTGGATAACCGTATTACCGCCTTTGAGTGAGCTGATACCGCTCGCCGCAGCCGAACGAC
CGAGCGCAGCGAGTCAGTGAGCGAGGAAGCGGAAGAGCGCCTGATGCGGTATTTTCTCCTTACGCATCTG
TGCGGTATTTCACACCGCATATATGGTGCACTCTCAGTACAATCTGCTCTGATGCCGCATAGTTAAGCCA
GTATACACTCCGCTATCGCTACGTGACTGGGTCATGGCTGCGCCCCGACACCCGCCAACACCCGCTGACG
CGCCCTGACGGGCTTGTCTGCTCCCGGCATCCGCTTACAGACAAGCTGTGACCGTCTCCGGGAGCTGCAT
GTGTCAGAGGTTTTCACCGTCATCACCGAAACGCGCGAGGCAGCTGCGGTAAAGCTCATCAGCGTGGTCG
TGAAGCGATTCACAGATGTCTGCCTGTTCATCCGCGTCCAGCTCGTTGAGTTTCTCCAGAAGCGTTAATG
TCTGGCTTCTGATAAAGCGGGCCATGTTAAGGGCGGTTTTTTCCTGTTTGGTCACTGATGCCTCCGTGTA
AGGGGGATTTCTGTTCATGGGGGTAATGATACCGATGAAACGAGAGAGGATGCTCACGATACGGGTTACT
GATGATGAACATGCCCGGTTACTGGAACGTTGTGAGGGTAAACAACTGGCGGTATGGATGCGGCGGGACC
AGAGAAAAATCACTCAGGGTCAATGCCAGCGCTTCGTTAATACAGATGTAGGTGTTCCACAGGGTAGCCA
GCAGCATCCTGCGATGCAGATCCGGAACATAATGGTGCAGGGCGCTGACTTCCGCGTTTCCAGACTTTAC
GAAACACGGAAACCGAAGACCATTCATGTTGTTGCTCAGGTCGCAGACGTTTTGCAGCAGCAGTCGCTTC
ACGTTCGCTCGCGTATCGGTGATTCATTCTGCTAACCAGTAAGGCAACCCCGCCAGCCTAGCCGGGTCCT
CAACGACAGGAGCACGATCATGCGCACCCGTGGGGCCGCCATGCCGGCGATAATGGCCTGCTTCTCGCCG
AAACGTTTGGTGGCGGGACCAGTGACGAAGGCTTGAGCGAGGGCGTGCAAGATTCCGAATACCGCAAGCG
ACAGGCCGATCATCGTCGCGCTCCAGCGAAAGCGGTCCTCGCCGAAAATGACCCAGAGCGCTGCCGGCAC
CTGTCCTACGAGTTGCATGATAAAGAAGACAGTCATAAGTGCGGCGACGATAGTCATGCCCCGCGCCCAC
CGGAAGGAGCTGACTGGGTTGAAGGCTCTCAAGGGCATCGGTCGAGATCCCGGTGCCTAATGAGTGAGCT
AACTTACATTAATTGCGTTGCGCTCACTGCCCGCTTTCCAGTCGGGAAACCTGTCGTGCCAGCTGCATTA
ATGAATCGGCCAACGCGCGGGGAGAGGCGGTTTGCGTATTGGGCGCCAGGGTGGTTTTTCTTTTCACCAG
TGAGACGGGCAACAGCTGATTGCCCTTCACCGCCTGGCCCTGAGAGAGTTGCAGCAAGCGGTCCACGCTG
GTTTGCCCCAGCAGGCGAAAATCCTGTTTGATGGTGGTTAACGGCGGGATATAACATGAGCTGTCTTCGG
TATCGTCGTATCCCACTACCGAGATATCCGCACCAACGCGCAGCCCGGACTCGGTAATGGCGCGCATTGC
GCCCAGCGCCATCTGATCGTTGGCAACCAGCATCGCAGTGGGAACGATGCCCTCATTCAGCATTTGCATG
GTTTGTTGAAAACCGGACATGGCACTCCAGTCGCCTTCCCGTTCCGCTATCGGCTGAATTTGATTGCGAG
TGAGATATTTATGCCAGCCAGCCAGACGCAGACGCGCCGAGACAGAACTTAATGGGCCCGCTAACAGCGC
GATTTGCTGGTGACCCAATGCGACCAGATGCTCCACGCCCAGTCGCGTACCGTCTTCATGGGAGAAAATA
ATACTGTTGATGGGTGTCTGGTCAGAGACATCAAGAAATAACGCCGGAACATTAGTGCAGGCAGCTTCCA
CAGCAATGGCATCCTGGTCATCCAGCGGATAGTTAATGATCAGCCCACTGACGCGTTGCGCGAGAAGATT
GTGCACCGCCGCTTTACAGGCTTCGACGCCGCTTCGTTCTACCATCGACACCACCACGCTGGCACCCAGT
TGATCGGCGCGAGATTTAATCGCCGCGACAATTTGCGACGGCGCGTGCAGGGCCAGACTGGAGGTGGCAA
CGCCAATCAGCAACGACTGTTTGCCCGCCAGTTGTTGTGCCACGCGGTTGGGAATGTAATTCAGCTCCGC
CATCGCCGCTTCCACTTTTTCCCGCGTTTTCGCAGAAACGTGGCTGGCCTGGTTCACCACGCGGGAAACG
GTCTGATAAGAGACACCGGCATACTCTGCGACATCGTATAACGTTACTGGTTTCACATTCACCACCCTGA
ATTGACTCTCTTCCGGGCGCTATCATGCCATACCGCGAAAGGTTTTGCGCCATTCGATGGTGTCCGGGAT
CTCGACGCTCTCCCTTATGCGACTCCTGCATTAGGAAGCAGCCCAGTAGTAGGTTGAGGCCGTTGAGCAC
CGCCGCCGCAAGGAATGGTGCATGCAAGGAGATGGCGCCCAACAGTCCCCCGGCCACGGGGCCTGCCACC
ATACCCACGCCGAAACAAGCGCTCATGAGCCCGAAGTGGCGAGCCCGATCTTCCCCATCGGTGATGTCGG
CGATATAGGCGCCAGCAACCGCACCTGTGGCGCCGGTGATGCCGGCCACGATGCGTCCGGCGTAGAGGAT
CGAGATCTCGATCCCGCGAAATTAATACGACTCACTATAGGGGAATTGTGAGCGGATAACAATTCCCCTC
TAGAAATAATTTTGTTTAACTTTAAGAAGGAGATATACCATGAAAGAAATTTTGGCTGTAGTTGAAGCCG
TATCCAATGAAAAGGCGCTACCTCGCGAGAAGATTTTCGAAGCATTGGAAAGCGCGCTGGCGACAGCAAC
AAAGAAAAAATATGAACAAGAGATCGACGTCCGCGTACAGATCGATCGCAAAAGCGGTGATTTTGACACT
TTCCGTCGCTGGTTAGTTGTTGATGAAGTCACCCAGCCGACCAAGGAAATCACCCTTGAAGCCGCACGTT
ATGAAGATGAAAGCCTGAACCTGGGCGATTACGTTGAAGATCAGATTGAGTCTGTTACCTTTGACCGTAT
CACTACCCAGACGGCAAAACAGGTTATCGTGCAGAAAGTGCGTGAAGCCGAACGTGCGATGGTGGTTGAT
CAGTTCCGTGAACACGAAGGTGAAATCATCACCGGCGTGGTGAAAAAAGTAAACCGCGACAACATCTCTC
TGGATCTGGGCAACAACGCTGAAGCCGTGATCCTGCGCGAAGATATGCTGCCGCGTGAAAACTTCCGCCC
TGGCGACCGCGTTCGTGGCGTGCTCTATTCCGTTCGCCCGGAAGCGCGTGGCGCGCAACTGTTCGTCACT
CGTTCCAAGCCGGAAATGCTGATCGAACTGTTCCGTATTGAAGTGCCAGAAATCGGCGAAGAAGTGATTG
AAATTAAAGCAGCGGCTCGCGATCCGGGTTCTCGTGCGAAAATCGCGGTGAAAACCAACGATAAACGTAT
CGATCCGGTAGGTGCTTGCGTAGGTATGCGTGGCGCGCGTGTTCAGGCGGTGTCTACTGAACTGGGTGGC
GAGCGTATCGATATCGTCCTGTGGGATGATAACCCGGCGCAGTTCGTGATTAACGCAATGGCACCGGCAG
ACGTTGCTTCTATCGTGGTGGATGAAGATAAACACACTATGGACATCGCCGTTGAAGCCGGTAATCTGGC
GCAGGCGATTGGCCGTAACGGTCAGAACGTGCGTCTGGCTTCGCAACTGAGCGGTTGGGAACTCAACGTG
ATGACCGTTGACGACCTGCAAGCTAAGCATCAGGCGGAAGCGCACGCAGCGATCGACACCTTCACCAAAT
ATCTCGACATCGACGAAGACTTCGCGACTGTTCTGGTAGAAGAAGGCTTCTCGACGCTGGAAGAATTGGC
CTATGTGCCGATGAAAGAGCTGTTGGAAATCGAAGGCCTTGATGAGCCGACCGTTGAAGCACTGCGCGAG
CGTGCTAAAAATGCACTGGCCACCATTGCACAGGCCCAGGAAGAAAGCCTCGGTGATAACAAACCGGCTG
ACGATCTGCTGAACCTTGAAGGGGTAGATCGTGATTTGGCATTCAAACTGGCCGCCCGTGGCGTTTGTAC
GCTGGAAGATCTCGCCGAACAGGGCATTGATGATCTGGCTGATATCGAAGGGTTGACCGACGAAAAAGCC
GGAGCACTGATTATGGCTGCCCGTAATATTTGCTGGTTCGGTGACGAAGCGACTAGTGGTTCTGGTCATC
ACCATCACCATCACTCCGCGGGTGAGAATCTTTATTTTCAGGGCGCCATGGCAAAACAAGAAGAAGCGTG
GATAAATCCATTTGTTAAACAGTTTTCAAACATCAGTTTTTCGAGAGACTCACCAGAGGAAAATGTACAA
AGCAATAAGATGGACCTTTCTGGAGGAATGTTACAAGACAAACGAATGGAGTAGGGTACCGGATCCGAAT
TCGAGCTCCGTCGACAAGCTTGCGGCCGCACTCGAGCACCACCACCACCACCACTGAGATCCGGCTGCTA
ACAAAGCCCGAAAGGAAGCTGAGTTGGCTGCTGCCACCGCTGAGCAATAACTAGCATAACCCCTTGGGGC
CTCTAAACGGGTCTTGAGGGGTTTTTTGCTGAAAGGAGGAACTATATCCGGAT
Features (pLannotate 1.2.2; 21 found; start..end, strand, type, name):
     12..467     +  rep_origin     f1 ori (sequence partly withheld): f1 bacteriophage origin of replication; arrow indicates direction of (+) strand synthesis
    494..551     +  promoter       AmpR promoter (fragment): bla
    560..1375    -  CDS            KanR: aminoglycoside phosphotransferase; aph(3')-Ia; confers resistance to kanamycin in bacteria or G418 (Geneticin®) in eukaryotes
   1497..2085    +  rep_origin     ori: high-copy-number ColE1/pMB1/pBR322/pUC origin of replication
   2271..2413    -  misc_feature   bom: basis of mobility region from pBR322
   2515..2706    -  CDS            rop: Rop protein, which maintains plasmids at low copy number; rop
   2723..3103    +  CDS            YPB1_ECOLX: Protein predicted: Swiss-Prot protein existence level 4. From Escherichia coli.
   3175..3466    -  CDS            TcR (fragment): tetracycline efflux protein; tet; confers resistance to tetracycline
   3481..3502    -  protein_bind   CAP binding site: CAP binding activates transcription in the presence of cAMP. E. coli catabolite activator protein
   3515..4597    -  CDS            lacI: lac repressor; lacI; The lac repressor binds to the lac operator to inhibit transcription in E. coli. This inhibition can be relieved by adding lactose or isopropyl-β-D-thiogalactopyranoside (IPTG).
   4598..4675    -  promoter       lacI promoter: lacI
   4683..4962    -  CDS            TcR (fragment): tetracycline efflux protein; tet; confers resistance to tetracycline
   4984..5002    +  promoter       T7 promoter: promoter for bacteriophage T7 RNA polymerase
   5003..5027    +  protein_bind   lac operator: The lac repressor binds to the lac operator to inhibit transcription in E. coli. This inhibition can be relieved by adding lactose or isopropyl-β-D-thiogalactopyranoside (IPTG). lac repressor encoded by lacI
   5042..5064    +  RBS            RBS: efficient ribosome binding site from bacteriophage T7 gene 10 (Olins and Rangwala, 1989)
   5074..6552    +  CDS            NusA: transcription elongation protein (N utilization substance protein A); nusA; highly soluble in E. coli
   6568..6585    +  CDS            7xHis (fragment): 6xHis affinity tag
   6592..6614    +  CDS            capTEV™ (fragment): composite tag for in vivo biotinylation, TEV protease cleavage, and 6xHis tagging
   6818..6835    +  CDS            9xHis (fragment): 9xHis affinity tag
   6845..6894    +  CDS            SET1 (fragment): solubility-enhancement tag derived from T7 phage gene 10B
   6902..6949    +  terminator     T7 terminator: transcription terminator for bacteriophage T7 RNA polymerase
