[The description below was written by a language model from this plasmid's Addgene catalogue record and pLannotate feature annotations shown in this document.]
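Description:
pETM-60-NusA-HsTNRC6A-UBA_F is a 6,974-nt bacterial expression plasmid for producing the UBA region of human TNRC6A (also known as GW182) as a NusA fusion in E. coli. The catalogue lists the backbone as unknown, although the name points to pETM-60 and the annotated features show a pET-style layout. These include a ColE1/pMB1-type origin with the bom site and the rop gene, which fits the recorded low copy number, and an f1 origin. Kanamycin selection comes from an aminoglycoside phosphotransferase gene. Short tetracycline-resistance fragments flanking the lacI region appear to be pBR322-derived remnants rather than functional markers.

The expression cassette is driven by a T7 promoter followed directly by a lac operator, and the plasmid carries its own lacI gene and promoter. Transcription therefore depends on a host that supplies T7 RNA polymerase and is induced with IPTG. A T7 gene 10 ribosome binding site precedes the NusA coding sequence, a highly soluble E. coli protein used as an N-terminal solubility partner. NusA is followed by a 6xHis tag and a short match to a TEV-containing composite tag, which suggests a TEV protease site for releasing the fusion partner after affinity purification.

The TNRC6A-UBA insert is not annotated in the feature table. It presumably lies in the roughly 200-nt unannotated gap downstream of the TEV-related element. A second His-tag match and a small fragment resembling a T7 gene 10B solubility tag lie between that gap and the T7 terminator, but the record does not show whether these are in frame with the insert. The construct is intended for recombinant production and purification of the UBA domain.
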