Addgene plasmid #146267: pETM-60-NusA-HsTNRC6A-UBA_F
Purpose: Bacterial Expression of HsTNRC6A-UBA
Depositing lab: Elisa Izaurralde. Depositing organization: Max Planck Institute for Developmental Biology.
Backbone
  Vector backbone: Unknown
  Vector type: Bacterial Expression
Growth in bacteria
  Bacterial resistance: Kanamycin, 50 μg/mL
  Growth temperature: 37°C
  Growth strain: DH5alpha
  Copy number: Low Copy
Gene/Insert
  Gene/Insert name: HsTNRC6A-UBA
  Species: H. sapiens (human)
  Entrez Gene: TNRC6A (a.k.a. CAGH26, FAME6, GW1, GW182, TNRC6)
  Cloning method: Unknown
Terms and licenses: Academic/Nonprofit Terms; Industry Terms: Not Available to Industry
Depositor comments: Plasmids from this collection were made available to the research community and donated after the lab closed. Please note that the sequence provided by the depositing laboratory may be theoretical/predicted or based on Sanger sequencing results. There may be discrepancies between sequencing results obtained by Addgene and the depositor sequence. If an Addgene verified sequence is not available, please contact before placing your order to request that our lab fully sequence the plasmid.
How to cite: pETM-60-NusA-HsTNRC6A-UBA_F was a gift from Elisa Izaurralde (Addgene plasmid # 146267 ; http://n2t.net/addgene:146267 ; RRID:Addgene_146267)
